Addgene plasmid #110700: B. adolescentis 16S toehold switch sensor
Purpose: Toehold switch sensor to detect the V3 hypervariable region of the 16S rRNA with GFP output
Depositing lab: James Collins. Depositing organization: Massachusetts Institute of Technology. Publication: A low-cost paper-based synthetic biology platform for analyzing gut microbiota and host biomarkers. Takahashi MK, Tan X, Dy AJ, Braff D, Akana RT, Furuta Y, Donghia N, Ananthakrishnan A, Collins JJ. Nat Commun. 2018 Aug 21;9(1):3347. doi: 10.1038/s41467-018-05864-4. PubMed 30131493.
Backbone
  Vector backbone: pCOLA
  Vector type: Synthetic Biology
Growth in bacteria
  Bacterial resistance: Kanamycin, 50 μg/mL
  Growth temperature: 37°C
  Growth strain: NEB Stable
  Copy number: Low Copy
Gene/Insert
  Gene/Insert name: B. adolescentis 16S toehold switch sensor
  Promoter: T7
  Cloning method: Gibson Cloning
  Sequencing primers: 5′ ttcaccaccctgaattgactc
Terms and licenses: Academic/Nonprofit Terms; Industry Terms: Not Available to Industry
How to cite: B. adolescentis 16S toehold switch sensor was a gift from James Collins (Addgene plasmid # 110700 ; http://n2t.net/addgene:110700 ; RRID:Addgene_110700)
