[The description below was written by a language model from this plasmid's Addgene catalogue record and pLannotate feature annotations shown in this document.]
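Description:
The B. adolescentis 16S toehold switch sensor is a low-copy bacterial synthetic-biology plasmid of about 4.2 kb built on the pCOLA backbone. It replicates from the ColA origin, which is compatible with other common E. coli origins, and is selected with kanamycin through an aph(3')-Ia resistance gene. The backbone also carries lacI with its own promoter, along with short remnants annotated as a CAP binding site and a tetracycline-resistance fragment that appear to be vector carry-over and not functional parts.

The payload is a T7 promoter–driven cassette closed by a T7 terminator. Roughly a hundred bases lie unannotated between the promoter and the reporter coding sequence; this is presumably where the toehold switch itself sits, although the feature table does not label it. A toehold switch is an RNA hairpin that sequesters the ribosome binding site and start codon until a complementary trigger RNA binds its single-stranded toehold and unfolds the stem, allowing translation. Here the trigger is the V3 hypervariable region of the B. adolescentis 16S rRNA. The record gives the output as GFP; the automated annotation instead names the roughly 714-nt reporter ORF hfriFP, which may simply be a closest-match call by the software. A fragment of an ssrA (LVA) degradation tag follows the ORF, which would normally shorten reporter half-life in cells.

The two sequence records, from the depositor and from repository sequencing, differ by a single nucleotide in length and give identical feature sets. The associated work concerns a low-cost paper-based platform for analysing gut microbiota and host biomarkers, so the plasmid serves as a species-specific RNA sensor with fluorescent readout.
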