Features (pLannotate 1.2.2; 12 found; start..end, strand, type, name):
     34..52      +  promoter       T7 promoter: promoter for bacteriophage T7 RNA polymerase
    151..864     +  CDS            hfriFP: hfriFP is a fluorescent protein published in 2013, derived from Herbaspirillum frisingense.
    874..894     +  CDS            ssrA tag (LVA) (fragment): C-terminal peptide that mediates degradation in bacteria through the ClpXP and ClpAP proteases (McGinness et al., 2006) mutant LVA variant that confers accelerated degradation under some conditions (Andersen et al., 1998)
    972..1019    +  terminator     T7 terminator: transcription terminator for bacteriophage T7 RNA polymerase
   1183..1240    +  promoter       AmpR promoter (fragment): bla
   1249..2064    -  CDS            KanR: aminoglycoside phosphotransferase; aph(3')-Ia; confers resistance to kanamycin in bacteria or G418 (Geneticin®) in eukaryotes
   2065..2156    -  promoter       AmpR promoter: bla
   2174..2809    -  rep_origin     ColA ori: Plasmids containing the ColA origin of replication can be propagated in E. coli cells that contain additional plasmids with compatible origins.
   2894..2958    -  CDS            TcR (fragment): tetracycline efflux protein; tet; confers resistance to tetracycline
   2973..2994    -  protein_bind   CAP binding site: CAP binding activates transcription in the presence of cAMP. E. coli catabolite activator protein
   3007..4089    -  CDS            lacI: lac repressor; lacI; The lac repressor binds to the lac operator to inhibit transcription in E. coli. This inhibition can be relieved by adding lactose or isopropyl-β-D-thiogalactopyranoside (IPTG).
   4090..4167    -  promoter       lacI promoter: lacI
>Addgene plasmid #110700 | B. adolescentis 16S toehold switch sensor | depositor full sequence | sequence record 212249 | B. adolescentis 16S toehold switch sensor sequence 4192 bps
AAGTCTAACGCTGCTCTGGGCTAACTGTCGCGCTAATACGACTCACTATAGGGCGAAGGGCTTGCTCCCA
GTCAAAAGCGGTTTACAACGGACTTTAGAACAGAGGAGATAAAGATGGTTGTAAACCGAAACCTGGCGGC
AGCGCAAAAGATGCGTAAAGGAGAAGAACTTTTCACTGGAGTTGTCCCAATTCTTGTTGAATTAGATGGT
GATGTTAATGGGCACAAATTTTCTGTCAGTGGAGAGGGTGAAGGTGATGCAACATACGGAAAACTTACCC
TTAAATTTATTTGCACTACTGGAAAACTACCTGTTCCGTGGCCAACACTTGTCACTACTTTCGGTTATGG
TGTTCAATGCTTTGCGAGATACCCAGATCACATGAAACAGCATGACTTTTTCAAGAGTGCCATGCCCGAA
GGTTACGTACAGGAAAGAACTATATTTTTCAAAGATGACGGGAACTACAAGACACGTGCTGAAGTCAAGT
TTGAAGGTGATACCCTTGTTAATAGAATCGAGTTAAAAGGTATTGATTTTAAAGAAGATGGAAACATTCT
TGGACACAAATTGGAATACAACTATAACTCACACAATGTATACATCATGGCAGACAAACAAAAGAATGGA
ATCAAAGTTAACTTCAAAATTAGACACAACATTGAAGATGGAAGCGTTCAACTAGCAGACCATTATCAAC
AAAATACTCCGATTGGCGATGGCCCTGTCCTTTTACCAGACAACCATTACCTGTCCACACAATCTGCCCT
TTCGAAAGATCCCAACGAAAAGAGAGACCACATGGTCCTTCTTGAGTTTGTAACCGCTGCTGGGATTACA
CATGGCATGGATGAACTATACAAAAGGCCTGCAGCAAACGACGAAAACTACGCTGCATCAGTTTAATAAG
ATAAACCAGAGCGGCACGGCAAGCAGAGTATACGAGATTCGGTAGCCACCGCTGAGCATAACTAGCATAA
CCCCTTGGGGCCTCTAAACGGGTCTTGAGGGGTTTTTTGCTGAAACCTCAGGCATTTGAGAAGCACACGG
TCACACTGCTTCCGGTAGTCAATAAACCGGTAAACCAGCAATAGACATAAGCGGCTATTTAACGACCCTG
CCCTGAACCGACGACAAGCTGACGACCGGGTCTCCGCAAGTGGCACTTTTCGGGGAAATGTGCGCGGAAC
CCCTATTTGTTTATTTTTCTAAATACATTCAAATATGTATCCGCTCATGAATTAATTCTTAGAAAAACTC
ATCGAGCATCAAATGAAACTGCAATTTATTCATATCAGGATTATCAATACCATATTTTTGAAAAAGCCGT
TTCTGTAATGAAGGAGAAAACTCACCGAGGCAGTTCCATAGGATGGCAAGATCCTGGTATCGGTCTGCGA
TTCCGACTCGTCCAACATCAATACAACCTATTAATTTCCCCTCGTCAAAAATAAGGTTATCAAGTGAGAA
ATCACCATGAGTGACGACTGAATCCGGTGAGAATGGCAAAAGTTTATGCATTTCTTTCCAGACTTGTTCA
ACAGGCCAGCCATTACGCTCGTCATCAAAATCACTCGCATCAACCAAACCGTTATTCATTCGTGATTGCG
CCTGAGCGAGACGAAATACGCGGTCGCTGTTAAAAGGACAATTACAAACAGGAATCGAATGCAACCGGCG
CAGGAACACTGCCAGCGCATCAACAATATTTTCACCTGAATCAGGATATTCTTCTAATACCTGGAATGCT
GTTTTCCCGGGGATCGCAGTGGTGAGTAACCATGCATCATCAGGAGTACGGATAAAATGCTTGATGGTCG
GAAGAGGCATAAATTCCGTCAGCCAGTTTAGTCTGACCATCTCATCTGTAACATCATTGGCAACGCTACC
TTTGCCATGTTTCAGAAACAACTCTGGCGCATCGGGCTTCCCATACAATCGATAGATTGTCGCACCTGAT
TGCCCGACATTATCGCGAGCCCATTTATACCCATATAAATCAGCATCCATGTTGGAATTTAATCGCGGCC
TAGAGCAAGACGTTTCCCGTTGAATATGGCTCATACTCTTCCTTTTTCAATATTATTGAAGCATTTATCA
GGGTTATTGTCTCATGAGCGGATACATATTTGAATGTATTTAGAAAAATAAACAAATAGGCATGCTAGCG
CAGAAACGTCCTAGAAGATGCCAGGAGGATACTTAGCAGAGAGACAATAAGGCCGGAGCGAAGCCGTTTT
TCCATAGGCTCCGCCCCCCTGACGAACATCACGAAATCTGACGCTCAAATCAGTGGTGGCGAAACCCGAC
AGGACTATAAAGATACCAGGCGTTTCCCCCTGATGGCTCCCTCTTGCGCTCTCCTGTTCCCGTCCTGCGG
CGTCCGTGTTGTGGTGGAGGCTTTACCCAAATCACCACGTCCCGTTCCGTGTAGACAGTTCGCTCCAAGC
TGGGCTGTGTGCAAGAACCCCCCGTTCAGCCCGACTGCTGCGCCTTATCCGGTAACTATCATCTTGAGTC
CAACCCGGAAAGACACGACAAAACGCCACTGGCAGCAGCCATTGGTAACTGAGAATTAGTGGATTTAGAT
ATCGAGAGTCTTGAAGTGGTGGCCTAACAGAGGCTACACTGAAAGGACAGTATTTGGTATCTGCGCTCCA
CTAAAGCCAGTTACCAGGTTAAGCAGTTCCCCAACTGACTTAACCTTCGATCAAACCGCCTCCCCAGGCG
GTTTTTTCGTTTACAGAGCAGGAGATTACGACGATCGTAAAAGGATCTCAAGAAGATCCTTTACGGATTC
CCGACACCATCACTCTAGATTTCAGTGCAATTTATCTCTTCAAATGTAGCACCTGAAGTCAGCCCCATAC
GATATAAGTTGTAATTCTCATGTTAGTCATGCCCCGCGCCCACCGGAAGGAGCTGACTGGGTTGAAGGCT
CTCAAGGGCATCGGTCGAGATCCCGGTGCCTAATGAGTGAGCTAACTTACATTAATTGCGTTGCGCTCAC
TGCCCGCTTTCCAGTCGGGAAACCTGTCGTGCCAGCTGCATTAATGAATCGGCCAACGCGCGGGGAGAGG
CGGTTTGCGTATTGGGCGCCAGGGTGGTTTTTCTTTTCACCAGTGAGACGGGCAACAGCTGATTGCCCTT
CACCGCCTGGCCCTGAGAGAGTTGCAGCAAGCGGTCCACGCTGGTTTGCCCCAGCAGGCGAAAATCCTGT
TTGATGGTGGTTAACGGCGGGATATAACATGAGCTGTCTTCGGTATCGTCGTATCCCACTACCGAGATGT
CCGCACCAACGCGCAGCCCGGACTCGGTAATGGCGCGCATTGCGCCCAGCGCCATCTGATCGTTGGCAAC
CAGCATCGCAGTGGGAACGATGCCCTCATTCAGCATTTGCATGGTTTGTTGAAAACCGGACATGGCACTC
CAGTCGCCTTCCCGTTCCGCTATCGGCTGAATTTGATTGCGAGTGAGATATTTATGCCAGCCAGCCAGAC
GCAGACGCGCCGAGACAGAACTTAATGGGCCCGCTAACAGCGCGATTTGCTGGTGACCCAATGCGACCAG
ATGCTCCACGCCCAGTCGCGTACCGTCTTCATGGGAGAAAATAATACTGTTGATGGGTGTCTGGTCAGAG
ACATCAAGAAATAACGCCGGAACATTAGTGCAGGCAGCTTCCACAGCAATGGCATCCTGGTCATCCAGCG
GATAGTTAATGATCAGCCCACTGACGCGTTGCGCGAGAAGATTGTGCACCGCCGCTTTACAGGCTTCGAC
GCCGCTTCGTTCTACCATCGACACCACCACGCTGGCACCCAGTTGATCGGCGCGAGATTTAATCGCCGCG
ACAATTTGCGACGGCGCGTGCAGGGCCAGACTGGAGGTGGCAACGCCAATCAGCAACGACTGTTTGCCCG
CCAGTTGTTGTGCCACGCGGTTGGGAATGTAATTCAGCTCCGCCATCGCCGCTTCCACTTTTTCCCGCGT
TTTCGCAGAAACGTGGCTGGCCTGGTTCACCACGCGGGAAACGGTCTGATAAGAGACACCGGCATACTCT
GCGACATCGTATAACGTTACTGGTTTCACATTCACCACCCTGAATTGACTCTCTTCCGGGCGCTATCATG
CCATACCGCGAAAGGTTTTGCGCCATTCGATGGTGTCCGGGATCTCGACGCTCTCCCTTATG
