Features (pLannotate 1.2.2; 12 found; start..end, strand, type, name):
     34..52      +  promoter       T7 promoter: promoter for bacteriophage T7 RNA polymerase
    151..864     +  CDS            hfriFP: hfriFP is a fluorescent protein published in 2013, derived from Herbaspirillum frisingense.
    874..894     +  CDS            ssrA tag (LVA) (fragment): C-terminal peptide that mediates degradation in bacteria through the ClpXP and ClpAP proteases (McGinness et al., 2006) mutant LVA variant that confers accelerated degradation under some conditions (Andersen et al., 1998)
    973..1020    +  terminator     T7 terminator: transcription terminator for bacteriophage T7 RNA polymerase
   1184..1241    +  promoter       AmpR promoter (fragment): bla
   1250..2065    -  CDS            KanR: aminoglycoside phosphotransferase; aph(3')-Ia; confers resistance to kanamycin in bacteria or G418 (Geneticin®) in eukaryotes
   2066..2157    -  promoter       AmpR promoter: bla
   2175..2810    -  rep_origin     ColA ori: Plasmids containing the ColA origin of replication can be propagated in E. coli cells that contain additional plasmids with compatible origins.
   2895..2959    -  CDS            TcR (fragment): tetracycline efflux protein; tet; confers resistance to tetracycline
   2974..2995    -  protein_bind   CAP binding site: CAP binding activates transcription in the presence of cAMP. E. coli catabolite activator protein
   3008..4090    -  CDS            lacI: lac repressor; lacI; The lac repressor binds to the lac operator to inhibit transcription in E. coli. This inhibition can be relieved by adding lactose or isopropyl-β-D-thiogalactopyranoside (IPTG).
   4091..4168    -  promoter       lacI promoter: lacI
>Addgene plasmid #110700 | B. adolescentis 16S toehold switch sensor | addgene full sequence | sequence record 217917 | Addgene NGS Result
AAGTCTAACGCTGCTCTGGGCTAACTGTCGCGCTAATACGACTCACTATAGGGCGAAGGGCTTGCTCCCA
GTCAAAAGCGGTTTACAACGGACTTTAGAACAGAGGAGATAAAGATGGTTGTAAACCGAAACCTGGCGGC
AGCGCAAAAGATGCGTAAAGGAGAAGAACTTTTCACTGGAGTTGTCCCAATTCTTGTTGAATTAGATGGT
GATGTTAATGGGCACAAATTTTCTGTCAGTGGAGAGGGTGAAGGTGATGCAACATACGGAAAACTTACCC
TTAAATTTATTTGCACTACTGGAAAACTACCTGTTCCGTGGCCAACACTTGTCACTACTTTCGGTTATGG
TGTTCAATGCTTTGCGAGATACCCAGATCACATGAAACAGCATGACTTTTTCAAGAGTGCCATGCCCGAA
GGTTACGTACAGGAAAGAACTATATTTTTCAAAGATGACGGGAACTACAAGACACGTGCTGAAGTCAAGT
TTGAAGGTGATACCCTTGTTAATAGAATCGAGTTAAAAGGTATTGATTTTAAAGAAGATGGAAACATTCT
TGGACACAAATTGGAATACAACTATAACTCACACAATGTATACATCATGGCAGACAAACAAAAGAATGGA
ATCAAAGTTAACTTCAAAATTAGACACAACATTGAAGATGGAAGCGTTCAACTAGCAGACCATTATCAAC
AAAATACTCCGATTGGCGATGGCCCTGTCCTTTTACCAGACAACCATTACCTGTCCACACAATCTGCCCT
TTCGAAAGATCCCAACGAAAAGAGAGACCACATGGTCCTTCTTGAGTTTGTAACCGCTGCTGGGATTACA
CATGGCATGGATGAACTATACAAAAGGCCTGCAGCAAACGACGAAAACTACGCTGCATCAGTTTAATAAG
ATAAACCAGAGCGGCACGGCAAGCAGAGTATACGAGATTCGGTAGCCACCGCTGAGCAATAACTAGCATA
ACCCCTTGGGGCCTCTAAACGGGTCTTGAGGGGTTTTTTGCTGAAACCTCAGGCATTTGAGAAGCACACG
GTCACACTGCTTCCGGTAGTCAATAAACCGGTAAACCAGCAATAGACATAAGCGGCTATTTAACGACCCT
GCCCTGAACCGACGACAAGCTGACGACCGGGTCTCCGCAAGTGGCACTTTTCGGGGAAATGTGCGCGGAA
CCCCTATTTGTTTATTTTTCTAAATACATTCAAATATGTATCCGCTCATGAATTAATTCTTAGAAAAACT
CATCGAGCATCAAATGAAACTGCAATTTATTCATATCAGGATTATCAATACCATATTTTTGAAAAAGCCG
TTTCTGTAATGAAGGAGAAAACTCACCGAGGCAGTTCCATAGGATGGCAAGATCCTGGTATCGGTCTGCG
ATTCCGACTCGTCCAACATCAATACAACCTATTAATTTCCCCTCGTCAAAAATAAGGTTATCAAGTGAGA
AATCACCATGAGTGACGACTGAATCCGGTGAGAATGGCAAAAGTTTATGCATTTCTTTCCAGACTTGTTC
AACAGGCCAGCCATTACGCTCGTCATCAAAATCACTCGCATCAACCAAACCGTTATTCATTCGTGATTGC
GCCTGAGCGAGACGAAATACGCGGTCGCTGTTAAAAGGACAATTACAAACAGGAATCGAATGCAACCGGC
GCAGGAACACTGCCAGCGCATCAACAATATTTTCACCTGAATCAGGATATTCTTCTAATACCTGGAATGC
TGTTTTCCCGGGGATCGCAGTGGTGAGTAACCATGCATCATCAGGAGTACGGATAAAATGCTTGATGGTC
GGAAGAGGCATAAATTCCGTCAGCCAGTTTAGTCTGACCATCTCATCTGTAACATCATTGGCAACGCTAC
CTTTGCCATGTTTCAGAAACAACTCTGGCGCATCGGGCTTCCCATACAATCGATAGATTGTCGCACCTGA
TTGCCCGACATTATCGCGAGCCCATTTATACCCATATAAATCAGCATCCATGTTGGAATTTAATCGCGGC
CTAGAGCAAGACGTTTCCCGTTGAATATGGCTCATACTCTTCCTTTTTCAATATTATTGAAGCATTTATC
AGGGTTATTGTCTCATGAGCGGATACATATTTGAATGTATTTAGAAAAATAAACAAATAGGCATGCTAGC
GCAGAAACGTCCTAGAAGATGCCAGGAGGATACTTAGCAGAGAGACAATAAGGCCGGAGCGAAGCCGTTT
TTCCATAGGCTCCGCCCCCCTGACGAACATCACGAAATCTGACGCTCAAATCAGTGGTGGCGAAACCCGA
CAGGACTATAAAGATACCAGGCGTTTCCCCCTGATGGCTCCCTCTTGCGCTCTCCTGTTCCCGTCCTGCG
GCGTCCGTGTTGTGGTGGAGGCTTTACCCAAATCACCACGTCCCGTTCCGTGTAGACAGTTCGCTCCAAG
CTGGGCTGTGTGCAAGAACCCCCCGTTCAGCCCGACTGCTGCGCCTTATCCGGTAACTATCATCTTGAGT
CCAACCCGGAAAGACACGACAAAACGCCACTGGCAGCAGCCATTGGTAACTGAGAATTAGTGGATTTAGA
TATCGAGAGTCTTGAAGTGGTGGCCTAACAGAGGCTACACTGAAAGGACAGTATTTGGTATCTGCGCTCC
ACTAAAGCCAGTTACCAGGTTAAGCAGTTCCCCAACTGACTTAACCTTCGATCAAACCGCCTCCCCAGGC
GGTTTTTTCGTTTACAGAGCAGGAGATTACGACGATCGTAAAAGGATCTCAAGAAGATCCTTTACGGATT
CCCGACACCATCACTCTAGATTTCAGTGCAATTTATCTCTTCAAATGTAGCACCTGAAGTCAGCCCCATA
CGATATAAGTTGTAATTCTCATGTTAGTCATGCCCCGCGCCCACCGGAAGGAGCTGACTGGGTTGAAGGC
TCTCAAGGGCATCGGTCGAGATCCCGGTGCCTAATGAGTGAGCTAACTTACATTAATTGCGTTGCGCTCA
CTGCCCGCTTTCCAGTCGGGAAACCTGTCGTGCCAGCTGCATTAATGAATCGGCCAACGCGCGGGGAGAG
GCGGTTTGCGTATTGGGCGCCAGGGTGGTTTTTCTTTTCACCAGTGAGACGGGCAACAGCTGATTGCCCT
TCACCGCCTGGCCCTGAGAGAGTTGCAGCAAGCGGTCCACGCTGGTTTGCCCCAGCAGGCGAAAATCCTG
TTTGATGGTGGTTAACGGCGGGATATAACATGAGCTGTCTTCGGTATCGTCGTATCCCACTACCGAGATG
TCCGCACCAACGCGCAGCCCGGACTCGGTAATGGCGCGCATTGCGCCCAGCGCCATCTGATCGTTGGCAA
CCAGCATCGCAGTGGGAACGATGCCCTCATTCAGCATTTGCATGGTTTGTTGAAAACCGGACATGGCACT
CCAGTCGCCTTCCCGTTCCGCTATCGGCTGAATTTGATTGCGAGTGAGATATTTATGCCAGCCAGCCAGA
CGCAGACGCGCCGAGACAGAACTTAATGGGCCCGCTAACAGCGCGATTTGCTGGTGACCCAATGCGACCA
GATGCTCCACGCCCAGTCGCGTACCGTCTTCATGGGAGAAAATAATACTGTTGATGGGTGTCTGGTCAGA
GACATCAAGAAATAACGCCGGAACATTAGTGCAGGCAGCTTCCACAGCAATGGCATCCTGGTCATCCAGC
GGATAGTTAATGATCAGCCCACTGACGCGTTGCGCGAGAAGATTGTGCACCGCCGCTTTACAGGCTTCGA
CGCCGCTTCGTTCTACCATCGACACCACCACGCTGGCACCCAGTTGATCGGCGCGAGATTTAATCGCCGC
GACAATTTGCGACGGCGCGTGCAGGGCCAGACTGGAGGTGGCAACGCCAATCAGCAACGACTGTTTGCCC
GCCAGTTGTTGTGCCACGCGGTTGGGAATGTAATTCAGCTCCGCCATCGCCGCTTCCACTTTTTCCCGCG
TTTTCGCAGAAACGTGGCTGGCCTGGTTCACCACGCGGGAAACGGTCTGATAAGAGACACCGGCATACTC
TGCGACATCGTATAACGTTACTGGTTTCACATTCACCACCCTGAATTGACTCTCTTCCGGGCGCTATCAT
GCCATACCGCGAAAGGTTTTGCGCCATTCGATGGTGTCCGGGATCTCGACGCTCTCCCTTATG
